LOCUS       Exported 5814 bp ds-DNA circular SYN 13-MAY-2021
DEFINITION  Part Plasmid for dCas9 NLS, Part 3(coding sequence).
ACCESSION   .
VERSION     .
KEYWORDS    pMM767
SOURCE      synthetic DNA construct
  ORGANISM  synthetic DNA construct
REFERENCE   1 (bases 1 to 5814)
  AUTHORS   Geller SH, Antwi EB, Di Ventura B, McClean MN
  TITLE     Optogenetic Repressors of Gene Expression in Yeasts Using
            Light-Controlled Nuclear Localization.
  JOURNAL   Cell Mol Bioeng. 2019 Sep 24;12(5):511-528. doi:
            10.1007/s12195-019-00598-9. eCollection 2019 Oct.
  PUBMED    31719930
REFERENCE   2 (bases 1 to 5814)
  AUTHORS   .
  TITLE     Direct Submission
  JOURNAL   Exported May 13, 2021 from SnapGene Server 1.1.58
            http://www.snapgene.com
FEATURES             Location/Qualifiers
     source          1..5814
                     /organism="synthetic DNA construct"
                     /mol_type="other DNA"
     CDS             4124..4144
                     /codon_start=1
                     /product="nuclear localization signal of SV40 (simian virus
                     40) large T antigen"
                     /label=SV40 NLS
                     /translation="PKKKRKV"
     terminator      4179..4213
                     /label=lambda t0 terminator
                     /note="minimal transcription terminator from phage lambda
                     (Scholtissek and Grosse, 1987)"
     CDS             complement(4284..4943)
                     /codon_start=1
                     /gene="cat"
                     /product="chloramphenicol acetyltransferase"
                     /label=CmR
                     /note="confers resistance to chloramphenicol"
                     /translation="MEKKITGYTTVDISQWHRKEHFEAFQSVAQCTYNQTVQLDITAFL
                     KTVKKNKHKFYPAFIHILARLMNAHPEFRMAMKDGELVIWDSVHPCYTVFHEQTETFSS
                     LWSEYHDDFRQFLHIYSQDVACYGENLAYFPKGFIENMFFVSANPWVSFTSFDLNVANM
                     DNFFAPVFTMGKYYTQGDKVLMPLAIQVHHAVCDGFHVGRMLNELQQYCDEWQGGA"
     primer_bind     4858..4877
                     /label=CAT-R
                     /note="Chloramphenicol resistance gene, reverse primer"
     rep_origin      5125..5713
                     /direction=RIGHT
                     /label=ori
                     /note="high-copy-number ColE1/pMB1/pBR322/pUC origin of
                     replication"
     primer_bind     5614..5633
                     /label=pBR322ori-F
                     /note="pBR322 origin, forward primer"
ORIGIN
        1 tcggtctcat atggacaaga agtattctat cggactggcc atcgggacta atagcgtcgg
       61 gtgggccgtg atcactgacg agtacaaggt gccctctaag aagttcaagg tgctcgggaa
      121 caccgaccgg cattccatca agaaaaatct gatcggagct ctcctctttg attcagggga
      181 aaccgctgaa gcaacccgcc tcaagcggac tgctagacgg cggtacacca ggaggaagaa
      241 ccggatttgt taccttcaag agatattctc caacgaaatg gcaaaggtcg acgacagctt
      301 cttccatagg ctggaagaat cattcctcgt ggaagaggat aagaagcatg aacggcatcc
      361 catcttcggt aatatcgtcg acgaggtggc ctatcacgag aaatacccaa ccatctacca
      421 tcttcgcaaa aagctggtgg actcaaccga caaggcagac ctccggctta tctacctggc
      481 cctggcccac atgatcaagt tcagaggcca cttcctgatc gagggcgacc tcaatcctga
      541 caatagcgat gtggataaac tgttcatcca gctggtgcag acttacaacc agctctttga
      601 agagaacccc atcaatgcaa gcggagtcga tgccaaggcc attctgtcag cccggctgtc
      661 aaagagccgc agacttgaga atcttatcgc tcagctgccg ggtgaaaaga aaaatggact
      721 gttcgggaac ctgattgctc tttcacttgg gctgactccc aatttcaagt ctaatttcga
      781 cctggcagag gatgccaagc tgcaactgtc caaggacacc tatgatgacg atctcgacaa
      841 cctcctggcc cagatcggtg accaatacgc cgaccttttc cttgctgcta agaatctttc
      901 tgacgccatc ctgctgtctg acattctccg cgtgaacact gaaatcacca aggcccctct
      961 ttcagcttca atgattaagc ggtatgatga gcaccaccag gacctgaccc tgcttaaggc
     1021 actcgtccgg cagcagcttc cggagaagta caaggaaatc ttctttgacc agtcaaagaa
     1081 tggatacgcc ggctacatcg acggaggtgc ctcccaagag gaattttata agtttatcaa
     1141 acctatcctt gagaagatgg acggcaccga agagctcctc gtgaaactga atcgggagga
     1201 tctgctgcgg aagcagcgca ctttcgacaa tgggagcatt ccccaccaga tccatcttgg
     1261 ggagcttcac gccatccttc ggcgccaaga ggacttctac ccctttctta aggacaacag
     1321 ggagaagatt gagaaaattc tcactttccg catcccctac tacgtgggac ccctcgccag
     1381 aggaaatagc cggtttgctt ggatgaccag aaagtcagaa gaaactatca ctccctggaa
     1441 cttcgaagag gtggtggaca agggagccag cgctcagtca ttcatcgaac ggatgactaa
     1501 cttcgataag aacctcccca atgagaaggt cctgccgaaa cattccctgc tctacgagta
     1561 ctttaccgtg tacaacgagc tgaccaaggt gaaatatgtc accgaaggga tgaggaagcc
     1621 cgcattcctg tcaggcgaac aaaagaaggc aattgtggac cttctgttca agaccaatag
     1681 aaaggtgacc gtgaagcagc tgaaggagga ctatttcaag aaaattgaat gcttcgactc
     1741 tgtggagatt agcggggtcg aagatcggtt caacgcaagc ctgggtacct accatgatct
     1801 gcttaagatc atcaaggaca aggattttct ggacaatgag gagaaagagg acatccttga
     1861 ggacattgtc ctgactctca ctctgttcga ggaccgggaa atgatcgagg agaggcttaa
     1921 gacctacgcc catctgttcg acgataaagt gatgaagcaa cttaaacgga gaagatatac
     1981 cggatgggga cgccttagcc gcaaactcat caacggaatc cgggacaaac agagcggaaa
     2041 gaccattctt gatttcctta agagcgacgg attcgctaat cgcaacttca tgcaacttat
     2101 ccatgatgat tccctgacct ttaaggagga catccagaag gcccaagtgt ctggacaagg
     2161 tgactcactg cacgagcata tcgcaaatct ggctggttca cccgctatta agaagggtat
     2221 tctccagacc gtgaaagtcg tggacgagct ggtcaaggtg atgggtcgcc ataaaccaga
     2281 gaacattgtc atcgagatgg ccagggaaaa ccagactacc cagaagggac agaagaacag
     2341 cagggagcgg atgaaaagaa ttgaggaagg gattaaggag ctcgggtcac agatccttaa
     2401 agagcacccg gtggaaaaca cccagcttca gaatgagaag ctctatctgt actaccttca
     2461 aaatggacgc gatatgtatg tggaccaaga gcttgatatc aacaggctct cagactacga
     2521 cgtggacgcc atcgtccctc agagcttcct caaagacgac tcaattgaca ataaggtgct
     2581 gactcgctca gacaagaacc ggggaaagtc agataacgtg ccctcagagg aagtcgtgaa
     2641 aaagatgaag aactattggc gccagcttct gaacgcaaag ctgatcactc agcggaagtt
     2701 cgacaatctc actaaggctg agaggggcgg actgagcgaa ctggacaaag caggattcat
     2761 taaacggcaa cttgtggaga ctcggcagat tactaaacat gtagcccaaa tccttgactc
     2821 acgcatgaat accaagtacg acgaaaacga caaacttatc cgcgaggtga aggtgattac
     2881 cctgaagtcc aagctggtca gcgatttcag aaaggacttt caattctaca aagtgcggga
     2941 gatcaataac tatcatcatg ctcatgacgc atatctgaat gccgtggtgg gaaccgccct
     3001 gatcaagaag tacccaaagc tggaaagcga gttcgtgtac ggagactaca aggtctacga
     3061 cgtgcgcaag atgattgcca aatctgagca ggagatcgga aaggccaccg caaagtactt
     3121 cttctacagc aacatcatga atttcttcaa gaccgaaatc acccttgcaa acggtgagat
     3181 ccggaagagg ccgctcatcg agactaatgg ggagactggc gaaatcgtgt gggacaaggg
     3241 cagagatttc gctaccgtgc gcaaagtgct ttctatgcct caagtgaaca tcgtgaagaa
     3301 aaccgaggtg caaaccggag gcttttctaa ggaatcaatc ctccccaagc gcaactccga
     3361 caagctcatt gcaaggaaga aggattggga ccctaagaag tacggcggat tcgattcacc
     3421 aactgtggct tattctgtcc tggtcgtggc taaggtggaa aaaggaaagt ctaagaagct
     3481 caagagcgtg aaggaactgc tgggtatcac cattatggag cgcagctcct tcgagaagaa
     3541 cccaattgac tttctcgaag ccaaaggtta caaggaagtc aagaaggacc ttatcatcaa
     3601 gctcccaaag tatagcctgt tcgaactgga gaatgggcgg aagcggatgc tcgcctccgc
     3661 tggcgaactt cagaagggta atgagctggc tctcccctcc aagtacgtga atttcctcta
     3721 ccttgcaagc cattacgaga agctgaaggg gagccccgag gacaacgagc aaaagcaact
     3781 gtttgtggag cagcataagc attatctgga cgagatcatt gagcagattt ccgagttttc
     3841 taaacgcgtc attctcgctg atgccaacct cgataaagtc cttagcgcat acaataagca
     3901 cagagacaaa ccaattcggg agcaggctga gaatatcatc cacctgttca ccctcaccaa
     3961 tcttggtgcc cctgccgcat tcaagtactt cgacaccacc atcgaccgga aacgctatac
     4021 ctccaccaaa gaagtgctgg acgccaccct catccaccag agcatcaccg gactttacga
     4081 aactcggatt gacctctcac agctcggagg ggatgaggga gctcccaaga aaaagcgcaa
     4141 ggtaggtagt tccggatccg gatcctgaga ccagaccaat aaaaaacgcc cggcggcaac
     4201 cgagcgttct gaacaaatcc agatggagtt ctgaggtcat tactggatct atcaacagga
     4261 gtccaagcga gctcgatatc aaattacgcc ccgccctgcc actcatcgca gtactgttgt
     4321 aattcattaa gcattctgcc gacatggaag ccatcacaaa cggcatgatg aacctgaatc
     4381 gccagcggca tcagcacctt gtcgccttgc gtataatatt tgcccatggt gaaaacgggg
     4441 gcgaagaagt tgtccatatt ggccacgttt aaatcaaaac tggtgaaact cacccaggga
     4501 ttggctgaaa cgaaaaacat attctcaata aaccctttag ggaaataggc caggttttca
     4561 ccgtaacacg ccacatcttg cgaatatatg tgtagaaact gccggaaatc gtcgtggtat
     4621 tcactccaga gcgatgaaaa cgtttcagtt tgctcatgga aaacggtgta acaagggtga
     4681 acactatccc atatcaccag ctcaccgtct ttcattgcca tacgaaattc cggatgagca
     4741 ttcatcaggc gggcaagaat gtgaataaag gccggataaa acttgtgctt atttttcttt
     4801 acggtcttta aaaaggccgt aatatccagc tgaacggtct ggttataggt acattgagca
     4861 actgactgaa atgcctcaaa atgttcttta cgatgccatt gggatatatc aacggtggta
     4921 tatccagtga tttttttctc cattttagct tccttagctc ctgaaaatct cgataactca
     4981 aaaaatacgc ccggtagtga tcttatttca ttatggtgaa agttggaacc tcttacgtgc
     5041 ccgatcaatc atgaccaaaa tcccttaacg tgagttttcg ttccactgag cgtcagaccc
     5101 cgtagaaaag atcaaaggat cttcttgaga tccttttttt ctgcgcgtaa tctgctgctt
     5161 gcaaacaaaa aaaccaccgc taccagcggt ggtttgtttg ccggatcaag agctaccaac
     5221 tctttttccg aaggtaactg gcttcagcag agcgcagata ccaaatactg ttcttctagt
     5281 gtagccgtag ttaggccacc acttcaagaa ctctgtagca ccgcctacat acctcgctct
     5341 gctaatcctg ttaccagtgg ctgctgccag tggcgataag tcgtgtctta ccgggttgga
     5401 ctcaagacga tagttaccgg ataaggcgca gcggtcgggc tgaacggggg gttcgtgcac
     5461 acagcccagc ttggagcgaa cgacctacac cgaactgaga tacctacagc gtgagctatg
     5521 agaaagcgcc acgcttcccg aagggagaaa ggcggacagg tatccggtaa gcggcagggt
     5581 cggaacagga gagcgcacga gggagcttcc agggggaaac gcctggtatc tttatagtcc
     5641 tgtcgggttt cgccacctct gacttgagcg tcgatttttg tgatgctcgt caggggggcg
     5701 gagcctatgg aaaaacgcca gcaacgcggc ctttttacgg ttcctggcct tttgctggcc
     5761 ttttgctcac atgttctttc ctgcgttatc ccctgattct gtggataacc gtag
//
