[The description below was written by a language model from this plasmid's Addgene catalogue record and the feature table of its GenBank file.]
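Description:
pMM767 is a 5,814 bp synthetic-biology "part plasmid" built on the pYTK001 entry backbone, the standard part-storage vector of the modular yeast toolkit cloning system. It holds a single standardized module, here a Type 3 (coding sequence) part encoding dCas9 fused to a nuclear localization signal. It is not an expression vector in its own right. The plasmid is maintained in E. coli through a high-copy ColE1/pUC-type origin and is selected with chloramphenicol via the cat (chloramphenicol acetyltransferase) gene. The backbone also contains a minimal phage lambda t0 transcription terminator. No yeast origin, yeast marker, promoter or yeast terminator is annotated, as expected for a part that must be combined with other modules before it can be expressed.

The feature table annotates only the SV40 large T antigen NLS at roughly position 4,124 to 4,144, together with the backbone elements. The dCas9 open reading frame itself is not annotated, although the large unannotated stretch upstream of the NLS is presumably where it lies, which would put the NLS at the C-terminal end of the part. dCas9 is the nuclease-inactive form of Cas9, which still binds DNA under guide RNA direction and is widely used as a programmable repressor or as a scaffold for effector domains. The NLS directs the protein to the nucleus. The catalogue lists S. cerevisiae as the species for the insert, but the record does not say whether this refers to codon optimization or simply to the intended host, and the cloning sites are recorded as unknown. The associated work concerns optogenetic repressors of yeast gene expression based on light-controlled nuclear localization. This suggests the part was meant for assembly with promoter and terminator modules into yeast dCas9 expression cassettes.
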