Addgene plasmid #133604: pMM767
Purpose: Part Plasmid for dCas9 NLS, Part 3(coding sequence)
Depositing lab: Megan McClean. Depositing organization: University of Wisconsin, Madison. Publication: Optogenetic Repressors of Gene Expression in Yeasts Using Light-Controlled Nuclear Localization. Geller SH, Antwi EB, Di Ventura B, McClean MN. Cell Mol Bioeng. 2019 Sep 24;12(5):511-528. doi: 10.1007/s12195-019-00598-9. eCollection 2019 Oct. PubMed 31719930.
Backbone
  Vector backbone: pYTK001
  Vector type: Synthetic Biology
Growth in bacteria
  Bacterial resistance: Chloramphenicol, 25 μg/mL
  Growth temperature: 37°C
  Growth strain: DH5alpha
  Copy number: High Copy
Gene/Insert
  Gene/Insert name: dCas9 NLS
  Species: S. cerevisiae (budding yeast)
  Cloning method: Restriction Enzyme; 5′ cloning site Unknown (unknown if destroyed); 3′ cloning site Unknown (unknown if destroyed)
Terms and licenses: Academic/Nonprofit Terms; Industry Terms: Not Available to Industry
How to cite: pMM767 was a gift from Megan McClean (Addgene plasmid # 133604 ; http://n2t.net/addgene:133604 ; RRID:Addgene_133604)
